Addgene plasmid #92227: pBEST-p70a-UTR1-deGFP Y35TAG D193TAG-6xHis-T500
Purpose: Expression of deGFP mutant Y35TAG D193TAG for ncAA incoporation using the p70a promoter and UTR1
Depositing lab: Lital Alfonta. Depositing organization: Ben-Gurion University. Publication: Tuning of Recombinant Protein Expression in Escherichia coli by Manipulating Transcription, Translation Initiation Rates, and Incorporation of Noncanonical Amino Acids. Schlesinger O, Chemla Y, Heltberg M, Ozer E, Marshall R, Noireaux V, Jensen MH, Alfonta L. ACS Synth Biol. 2017 Mar 9. doi: 10.1021/acssynbio.7b00019. PubMed 28230975.
Backbone
  Vector backbone: pBEST
  Backbone manufacturer: Promega
  Backbone size w/o insert (bp): 2530
  Total vector size (bp): 3232
  Vector type: Bacterial Expression, Synthetic Biology ; Cell Free Protein Synthesis (CFPS)
Growth in bacteria
  Bacterial resistance: Ampicillin, 100 μg/mL
  Growth temperature: 37°C
  Growth strain: DH5alpha
  Copy number: High Copy
Gene/Insert
  Gene/Insert name: deGFP Y35TAG D193TAG (alt name: eGFP-Del6-229 Y35TAG D193TAG)
  Species: Synthetic
  Insert size (bp): 702
  Mutation: Residues Y35 D193 were mutated into TAG (Amber) stop codon for ncAA incorporation
  Promoter: p70a
  Tag / fusion protein: 6xHis (C terminal on backbone)
  Cloning method: Restriction Enzyme; 5′ cloning site NcoI (not destroyed); 3′ cloning site XbaI (not destroyed)
  Sequencing primers: 5′ GTGAAGACTATCGCACCATCAG; 3′ GATAAAGAAGACAGTCATAAGTGC
Resource information
  A portion of this plasmid was derived from a plasmid made by: Vincent Noireaux
Terms and licenses: Academic/Nonprofit Terms; Industry Terms: Not Available to Industry
Depositor comments: Additional reference: Shin, J., and Noireaux, V. (2010) Efficient cell-free expression with the endogenous E. Coli RNA polymerase and sigma factor 70. J. Biol. Eng. 4, 8.
How to cite: pBEST-p70a-UTR1-deGFP Y35TAG D193TAG-6xHis-T500 was a gift from Lital Alfonta (Addgene plasmid # 92227 ; http://n2t.net/addgene:92227 ; RRID:Addgene_92227)
