[The description below was written by a language model from this plasmid's Addgene catalogue record and pLannotate feature annotations shown in this document.]
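Description:
pBEST-p70a-UTR1-deGFP Y35TAG D193TAG-6xHis-T500 is a small (about 3.2 kb) bacterial expression plasmid built on the pBEST backbone and intended for use both in living Escherichia coli and in E. coli-based cell-free protein synthesis reactions. It is maintained at high copy from a ColE1/pUC-type origin and is selected with ampicillin through a β-lactamase gene driven by its own bla promoter. The feature table also flags a short tetracycline-resistance fragment and a partial lambda phage O protein annotation spanning the sequence origin. Neither is a complete gene, and both are best read as leftover backbone or phage-derived sequence. The lambda-homologous stretch lies immediately upstream of the expression cassette, which is where the promoter would be expected.

The payload is deGFP, a truncated eGFP variant (also recorded as eGFP-Del6-229), in which codons Y35 and D193 have been replaced by amber (TAG) stop codons. Transcription comes from the p70a promoter, which the name and cited references associate with the endogenous E. coli RNA polymerase and sigma factor 70. Translation initiation relies on UTR1, annotated here as the strong ribosome binding site from bacteriophage T7 gene 10. A C-terminal 6xHis tag follows the coding sequence, and the name indicates a T500 terminator, although this element is not annotated in the feature table. The annotation tool labels the reporter as a related EGFP variant.

Full-length, fluorescent, His-tagged protein should appear only when both amber codons are suppressed, normally by an orthogonal tRNA/synthetase pair supplied separately. The construct therefore serves as a reporter of double-site noncanonical amino acid incorporation. The associated study examined how transcription, translation initiation rates and such incorporation tune recombinant protein expression.
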