Features (pLannotate 1.2.2; 7 found; start..end, strand, type, name):
    231..253     +  RBS            RBS: efficient ribosome binding site from bacteriophage T7 gene 10 (Olins and Rangwala, 1989)
    263..934     +  CDS            (3-F)Tyr-EGFP: (3-F)Tyr-EGFP is a basic (constitutively fluorescent) green fluorescent protein published in 2004, derived from Aequorea victoria.
   1004..1135    +  CDS            TcR (fragment): tetracycline efflux protein; tet; confers resistance to tetracycline
   1315..1903    -  rep_origin     ori: high-copy-number ColE1/pMB1/pBR322/pUC origin of replication
   2074..2934    -  CDS            AmpR: β-lactamase; bla; confers resistance to ampicillin, carbenicillin, and related antibiotics
   2935..3039    -  promoter       AmpR promoter: bla
   3141..202     +  CDS            O (fragment) (across the origin): VRPO_LAMBD - Protein inferred from homology: Swiss-Prot protein existence level 3. Necessary for the bidirectional replication of DNA. It interacts with the ori (origin of replication) region of the genome during the initiation of replication. From Escherichia phage lambda (Bacteriophage lambda).
>Addgene plasmid #92227 | pBEST-p70a-UTR1-deGFP Y35TAG D193TAG-6xHis-T500 | addgene full sequence | sequence record 197047 | Addgene NGS Result
AGAAGACCTGACCGCCGCAGAGTGGATGTTTGACATGGTGAAGACTATCGCACCATCAGCCAGAAAACCG
AATTTTGCTGGGTGGGCTAACGATATCCGCCTGATGCGTGAACGTGACGGACGTAACCACCGCGACATGT
GTGTGCTGTTCCGCTGGGCATGCTGAGCTAACACCGTGCGTGTTGACAATTTTACCTCTGGCGGTGATAA
TGGTTGCAGCTAGCAATAATTTTGTTTAACTTTAAGAAGGAGATATACCATGGAGCTTTTCACTGGCGTT
GTTCCCATCCTGGTCGAGCTGGACGGCGACGTAAACGGCCACAAGTTCAGCGTGTCCGGCGAGGGCGAGG
GCGATGCCACCTAGGGCAAGCTGACCCTGAAGTTCATCTGCACCACCGGCAAGCTGCCCGTGCCCTGGCC
CACCCTCGTGACCACCCTGACCTACGGCGTGCAGTGCTTCAGCCGCTACCCCGACCACATGAAGCAGCAC
GACTTCTTCAAGTCCGCCATGCCCGAAGGCTACGTCCAGGAGCGCACCATCTTCTTCAAGGACGACGGCA
ACTACAAGACCCGCGCCGAGGTGAAGTTCGAGGGCGACACCCTGGTGAACCGCATCGAGCTGAAGGGCAT
CGACTTCAAGGAGGACGGCAACATCCTGGGGCACAAGCTGGAGTACAACTACAACAGCCACAACGTCTAT
ATCATGGCCGACAAGCAGAAGAACGGCATCAAGGTGAACTTCAAGATCCGCCACAACATCGAGGACGGCA
GCGTGCAGCTCGCCGACCACTACCAGCAGAACACCCCCATCGGCGACGGCCCCGTGCTGCTGCCCTAGAA
CCACTACCTGAGCACCCAGTCCGCCCTGAGCAAAGACCCCAACGAGAAGCGCGATCACATGGTCCTGCTG
GAGTTCGTGACCGCCGCCGGGATCTCTAGAGTGCACCACCACCACCATCACGTGTAACTCGAGCAAAGCC
CGCCGAAAGGCGGGCTTTTCTGTGTCGACCGATGCCCTTGAGAGCCTTCAACCCAGTCAGCTCCTTCCGG
TGGGCGCGGGGCATGACTATCGTCGCCGCACTTATGACTGTCTTCTTTATCATGCAACTCGTAGGACAGG
TGCCGGCAGCGCTCTTCCGCTTCCTCGCTCACTGACTCGCTGCGCTCGGTCGTTCGGCTGCGGCGAGCGG
TATCAGCTCACTCAAAGGCGGTAATACGGTTATCCACAGAATCAGGGGATAACGCAGGAAAGAACATGTG
AGCAAAAGGCCAGCAAAAGGCCAGGAACCGTAAAAAGGCCGCGTTGCTGGCGTTTTTCCATAGGCTCCGC
CCCCCTGACGAGCATCACAAAAATCGACGCTCAAGTCAGAGGTGGCGAAACCCGACAGGACTATAAAGAT
ACCAGGCGTTTCCCCCTGGAAGCTCCCTCGTGCGCTCTCCTGTTCCGACCCTGCCGCTTACCGGATACCT
GTCCGCCTTTCTCCCTTCGGGAAGCGTGGCGCTTTCTCATAGCTCACGCTGTAGGTATCTCAGTTCGGTG
TAGGTCGTTCGCTCCAAGCTGGGCTGTGTGCACGAACCCCCCGTTCAGCCCGACCGCTGCGCCTTATCCG
GTAACTATCGTCTTGAGTCCAACCCGGTAAGACACGACTTATCGCCACTGGCAGCAGCCACTGGTAACAG
GATTAGCAGAGCGAGGTATGTAGGCGGTGCTACAGAGTTCTTGAAGTGGTGGCCTAACTACGGCTACACT
AGAAGAACAGTATTTGGTATCTGCGCTCTGCTGAAGCCAGTTACCTTCGGAAAAAGAGTTGGTAGCTCTT
GATCCGGCAAACAAACCACCGCTGGTAGCGGTGGTTTTTTTGTTTGCAAGCAGCAGATTACGCGCAGAAA
AAAAGGATCTCAAGAAGATCCTTTGATCTTTTCTACGGGGTCTGACGCTCAGTGGAACGAAAACTCACGT
TAAGGGATTTTGGTCATGAGATTATCAAAAAGGATCTTCACCTAGATCCTTTTAAATTAAAAATGAAGTT
TTAAATCAATCTAAAGTATATATGAGTAAACTTGGTCTGACAGTTACCAATGCTTAATCAGTGAGGCACC
TATCTCAGCGATCTGTCTATTTCGTTCATCCATAGTTGCCTGACTCCCCGTCGTGTAGATAACTACGATA
CGGGAGGGCTTACCATCTGGCCCCAGTGCTGCAATGATACCGCGAGACCCACGCTCACCGGCTCCAGATT
TATCAGCAATAAACCAGCCAGCCGGAAGGGCCGAGCGCAGAAGTGGTCCTGCAACTTTATCCGCCTCCAT
CCAGTCTATTAATTGTTGCCGGGAAGCTAGAGTAAGTAGTTCGCCAGTTAATAGTTTGCGCAACGTTGTT
GCCATTGCTACAGGCATCGTGGTGTCACGCTCGTCGTTTGGTATGGCTTCATTCAGCTCCGGTTCCCAAC
GATCAAGGCGAGTTACATGATCCCCCATGTTGTGCAAAAAAGCGGTTAGCTCCTTCGGTCCTCCGATCGT
TGTCAGAAGTAAGTTGGCCGCAGTGTTATCACTCATGGTTATGGCAGCACTGCATAATTCTCTTACTGTC
ATGCCATCCGTAAGATGCTTTTCTGTGACTGGTGAGTACTCAACCAAGTCATTCTGAGAATAGTGTATGC
GGCGACCGAGTTGCTCTTGCCCGGCGTCAACACGGGATAATACCGCGCCACATAGCAGAACTTTAAAAGT
GCTCATCATTGGAAAACGTTCTTCGGGGCGAAAACTCTCAAGGATCTTACCGCTGTTGAGATCCAGTTCG
ATGTAACCCACTCGTGCACCCAACTGATCTTCAGCATCTTTTACTTTCACCAGCGTTTCTGGGTGAGCAA
AAACAGGAAGGCAAAATGCCGCAAAAAAGGGAATAAGGGCGACACGGAAATGTTGAATACTCATACTCTT
CCTTTTTCAATATTATTGAAGCATTTATCAGGGTTATTGTCTCATGAGCGGATACATATTTGAATGTATT
TAGAAAAATAAACAAATAGGGGTTCCGCGCACATTTCCCCGAAAAGTGCCACCTGACGTCTAAGAAACCA
TTATTATCATGACATTAACCTATAAAAATAGGCGTATCACGAGGCCCTTTCGTCTTCAAGAATTCTGGCG
AATCCTCTGACCAGCCAGAAAACGACCTTTCTGTGGTGAAACCGGATGCTGCAATTCAGAGCGCCAGCAA
GTGGGGGACAGC
